Addgene plasmid #240724: BCTV-RT-pDGB3alpha2
Purpose: BCTV vector containing the GUS:NPTII repair template for HDR experiments.
Depositing lab: Jose Alonso. Depositing organization: North Carolina State University. Publication: Development of Modular Geminivirus-Based Vectors for High Cargo Expression and Gene Targeting in Plants. Neubauer M, Vollen K, Zhao C, Ascencio-Ibanez JT, Hanley-Bowdoin L, Stepanova AN, Alonso JM. Plant Biotechnol J. 2025 Sep 21. doi: 10.1111/pbi.70320. PubMed 40976866.
Backbone
  Vector backbone: pDGB3alpha2
  Vector type: Plant Expression
Growth in bacteria
  Bacterial resistance: Kanamycin, 50 μg/mL
  Growth temperature: 37°C
  Growth strain: DH5alpha
  Copy number: High Copy
Gene/Insert
  Gene/Insert name: RT
  Species: Beet Curly Top Virus
  Cloning method: Golden Gate
Terms and licenses: Academic/Nonprofit Terms; Industry Terms: Not Available to Industry
How to cite: BCTV-RT-pDGB3alpha2 was a gift from Jose Alonso (Addgene plasmid # 240724 ; http://n2t.net/addgene:240724 ; RRID:Addgene_240724)
