[The description below was written by a language model from this plasmid's Addgene catalogue record and pLannotate feature annotations shown in this document.]
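Description:
BCTV-RT-pDGB3alpha2 is a plant-expression binary vector built by Golden Gate assembly in the pDGB3alpha2 backbone. It carries a Beet curly top virus (BCTV, a monopartite geminivirus) derived vector loaded with a GUS:NPTII repair template for homology-directed repair experiments in plants. The backbone has the usual arrangement for Agrobacterium-mediated delivery. A high-copy ColE1/pUC-type origin with the pBR322 bom region supports propagation in E. coli, and the pVS1 oriV with RepA and StaA provides replication and stable maintenance in Agrobacterium. A bacterial aph(3')-Ia gene gives kanamycin selection. An IS1 element is annotated next to the resistance gene. Nopaline-type right and left T-DNA border repeats are also present.

The annotated viral and cargo sequences sit in the roughly 5.4 kb region between the left border and the end of the circular record, which adjoins the right border. On the virion-sense side the annotation detects the BCTV movement protein ORF and only a short fragment of the capsid protein gene, which suggests that the cargo occupies the coat protein position. The cargo consists of partial GUS (uidA) and partial NPTII (Tn5 aph(3')-II) coding sequences followed by a NOS terminator. No plant promoter is annotated upstream of them. Fragmentary, promoterless reporter and marker sequences fit a donor that supplies homology for repairing a GUS:NPTII target, though the record does not describe that target or the nuclease used. A short T7 promoter is also annotated. On the complementary strand the tool finds the BCTV C2 silencing suppressor and the C4 pathogenicity determinant. Neither the Rep gene nor the viral intergenic region or origin is explicitly annotated, so the table does not show how the replicon is released or amplified. Geminiviral vectors are generally used in this way to raise donor template copy number for gene targeting.
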