Features (pLannotate 1.2.2; 19 found; start..end, strand, type, name):
     14..38      +  misc_feature   RB T-DNA repeat: right border repeat from nopaline C58 T-DNA
    378..779     +  CDS            Y4CG_SINFN (fragment): Protein inferred from homology: Swiss-Prot protein existence level 3. From Sinorhizobium fredii (strain NBRC 101917 / NGR234).
   1339..1968    +  CDS            pVS1 StaA: stability protein from the Pseudomonas plasmid pVS1 (Heeb et al., 2000)
   2397..3470    +  CDS            pVS1 RepA: replication protein from the Pseudomonas plasmid pVS1 (Heeb et al., 2000)
   3536..3730    +  rep_origin     pVS1 oriV: origin of replication for the Pseudomonas plasmid pVS1 (Heeb et al., 2000)
   3933..3972    +  CDS            rop (fragment): Rop protein, which maintains plasmids at low copy number; rop
   4074..4214    +  misc_feature   bom: basis of mobility region from pBR322
   4400..4988    -  rep_origin     ori: high-copy-number ColE1/pMB1/pBR322/pUC origin of replication
   5076..5891    -  CDS            KanR: aminoglycoside phosphotransferase; aph(3')-Ia; confers resistance to kanamycin in bacteria or G418 (Geneticin®) in eukaryotes
   5922..6689    +  mobile_element IS1: prokaryotic transposable element IS1
   7100..7124    +  misc_feature   LB T-DNA repeat: left border repeat from nopaline C58 T-DNA
   7507..7770    +  CDS            MP_BCTVC: Protein predicted: Swiss-Prot protein existence level 4. Probably involved in the viral transport within, and between cells. From Beet curly top virus (strain California/Logan) (BCTV).
   7803..7892    +  CDS            CAPSD_BCTVC (fragment): Protein inferred from homology: Swiss-Prot protein existence level 3. Encapsidates the viral genome into characteristic twinned ('geminate') particles. Binds the genomic viral ssDNA and shuttles it into and out of the cell nucleus. Plays a role in protection of the genome from degradation, virus acquisition and transmission by insect vectors, infectivity, and systemic movement. The CP of monopartite geminiviruses is absolutely essential for virus movement (By similarity). From Beet curly top virus (strain California/Logan) (BCTV).
   7945..9284    +  CDS            GUS (fragment): β-glucuronidase; uidA (or gusA) from E. coli
   9404..10196   +  CDS            NeoR/KanR (fragment): aminoglycoside phosphotransferase from Tn5; aph(3')-II (or nptII); confers resistance to neomycin, kanamycin, and G418 (Geneticin®)
  10223..10475   +  terminator     NOS terminator: nopaline synthase terminator and poly(A) signal
  10500..10518   -  promoter       T7 promoter: promoter for bacteriophage T7 RNA polymerase
  10729..11247   -  CDS            C2_BCTVC: Experimental evidence at protein level: Swiss-Prot protein existence level 1. Acts as a suppressor of RNA-mediated gene silencing, also known as post-transcriptional gene silencing (PTGS), a mechanism of plant viral defense that limits the accumulation of viral RNAs. Suppresses the host RNA silencing by inhibiting adenosine kinase 2 (ADK2), a kinase involved in a general methylation pathway. Also suppresses the host basal defense by interacting with and inhibiting SNF1 kinase, a key regulator of cell metabolism implicated in innate antiviral defense. Determines pathogenicity. From Beet curly t
  11704..11958   -  CDS            AC4_BCTVC: Experimental evidence at protein level: Swiss-Prot protein existence level 1. Major determinant of pathogenesis that affects the hyperplastic response of the host to viral infection. Mediates the induction of cell division in permissive cells, mainly in phloem. May act as a suppressor of RNA-mediated gene silencing, also known as post- transcriptional gene silencing (PTGS), a mechanism of plant viral defense that limits the accumulation of viral RNAs. From Beet curly top virus (strain California/Logan) (BCTV).
>Addgene plasmid #240724 | BCTV-RT-pDGB3alpha2 | addgene full sequence | sequence record 484219 | Addgene NGS Result
TTGAGACGAAGCTTGACAGGATATATTGGCGGGTAAACCTAAGAGAAAAGAGCGTTTATTAGAATAATCG
GATATTTAAAAGGGCGTGAAAAGGTTTATCCGTTCGTCCATTTGTATGTGCATGCCAACCACAGGGTTCC
CCTCGGGATCAAAGTACTTTGATCCAACCCCTCCGCTGCTATAGTGCAGTCGGCTTCTGACGTTCAGTGC
AGCCGTCATCTGAAAACGACATGTCGCACAAGTCCTAAGTTACGCGACAGGCTGCCGCCCTGCCCTTTTC
CTGGCGTTTTCTTGTCGCGTGTTTTAGTCGCATAAAGTAGAATACTTGCGACTAGAACCGGAGACATTAC
GCCATGAACAAGAGCGCCGCCGCTGGCCTGCTGGGCTATGCCCGCGTCAGCACCGACGACCAGGACTTGA
CCAACCAACGGGCCGAACTGCACGCGGCCGGCTGCACCAAGCTGTTTTCCGAGAAGATCACCGGCACCAG
GCGCGACCGCCCGGAGCTGGCCAGGATGCTTGACCACCTACGCCCTGGCGACGTTGTGACAGTGACCAGG
CTAGACCGCCTGGCCCGCAGCACCCGCGACCTACTGGACATTGCCGAGCGCATCCAGGAGGCCGGCGCGG
GCCTGCGTAGCCTGGCAGAGCCGTGGGCCGACACCACCACGCCGGCCGGCCGCATGGTGTTGACCGTGTT
CGCCGGCATTGCCGAGTTCGAGCGTTCCCTAATCATCGACCGCACCCGGAGCGGGCGCGAGGCCGCCAAG
GCCCGAGGCGTGAAGTTTGGCCCCCGCCCTACCCTCACCCCGGCACAGATCGCGCACGCCCGCGAGCTGA
TCGACCAGGAAGGCCGCACCGTGAAAGAGGCGGCTGCACTGCTTGGCGTGCATCGCTCGACCCTGTACCG
CGCACTTGAGCGCAGCGAGGAAGTGACGCCCACCGAGGCCAGGCGGCGCGGTGCCTTCCGTGAGGACGCA
TTGACCGAGGCCGACGCCCTGGCGGCCGCCGAGAATGAACGCCAAGAGGAACAAGCATGAAACCGCACCA
GGACGGCCAGGACGAACCGTTTTTCATTACCGAAGAGATCGAGGCGGAGATGATCGCGGCCGGGTACGTG
TTCGAGCCGCCCGCGCACCTCTCAACCGTGCGGCTGCATGAAATCCTGGCCGGTTTGTCTGATGCCAAGC
TGGCGGCCTGGCCGGCCAGCTTGGCCGCTGAAGAAACCGAGCGCCGCCGTCTAAAAAGGTGATGTGTATT
TGAGTAAAACAGCTTGCGTCATGCGGTCGCTGCGTATATGATGCGATGAGTAAATAAACAAATACGCAAG
GGGAACGCATGAAGGTTATCGCTGTACTTAACCAGAAAGGCGGGTCAGGCAAGACGACCATCGCAACCCA
TCTAGCCCGCGCCCTGCAACTCGCCGGGGCCGATGTTCTGTTAGTCGATTCCGATCCCCAGGGCAGTGCC
CGCGATTGGGCGGCCGTGCGGGAAGATCAACCGCTAACCGTTGTCGGCATCGACCGCCCGACGATTGACC
GCGACGTGAAGGCCATCGGCCGGCGCGACTTCGTAGTGATCGACGGAGCGCCCCAGGCGGCGGACTTGGC
TGTGTCCGCGATCAAGGCAGCCGACTTCGTGCTGATTCCGGTGCAGCCAAGCCCTTACGACATATGGGCC
ACCGCCGACCTGGTGGAGCTGGTTAAGCAGCGCATTGAGGTCACGGATGGAAGGCTACAAGCGGCCTTTG
TCGTGTCGCGGGCGATCAAAGGCACGCGCATCGGCGGTGAGGTTGCCGAGGCGCTGGCCGGGTACGAGCT
GCCCATTCTTGAGTCCCGTATCACGCAGCGCGTGAGCTACCCAGGCACTGCCGCCGCCGGCACAACCGTT
CTTGAATCAGAACCCGAGGGCGACGCTGCCCGCGAGGTCCAGGCGCTGGCCGCTGAAATTAAATCAAAAC
TCATTTGAGTTAATGAGGTAAAGAGAAAATGAGCAAAAGCACAAACACGCTAAGTGCCGGCCGTCCGAGC
GCACGCAGCAGCAAGGCTGCAACGTTGGCCAGCCTGGCAGACACGCCAGCCATGAAGCGGGTCAACTTTC
AGTTGCCGGCGGAGGATCACACCAAGCTGAAGATGTACGCGGTACGCCAAGGCAAGACCATTACCGAGCT
GCTATCTGAATACATCGCGCAGCTACCAGAGTAAATGAGCAAATGAATAAATGAGTAGATGAATTTTAGC
GGCTAAAGGAGGCGGCATGGAAAATCAAGAACAACCAGGCACCGACGCCGTGGAATGCCCCATGTGTGGA
GGAACGGGCGGTTGGCCAGGCGTAAGCGGCTGGGTTGCCTGCCGGCCCTGCAATGGCACTGGAACCCCCA
AGCCCGAGGAATCGGCGTGAGCGGTCGCAAACCATCCGGCCCGGTACAAATCGGCGCGGCGCTGGGTGAT
GACCTGGTGGAGAAGTTGAAGGCCGCGCAGGCCGCCCAGCGGCAACGCATCGAGGCAGAAGCACGCCCCG
GTGAATCGTGGCAAGCGGCCGCTGATCGAATCCGCAAAGAATCCCGGCAACCGCCGGCAGCCGGTGCGCC
GTCGATTAGGAAGCCGCCCAAGGGCGACGAGCAACCAGATTTTTTCGTTCCGATGCTCTATGACGTGGGC
ACCCGCGATAGTCGCAGCATCATGGACGTGGCCGTTTTCCGTCTGTCGAAGCGTGACCGACGAGCTGGCG
AGGTGATCCGCTACGAGCTTCCAGACGGGCACGTAGAGGTTTCCGCAGGGCCGGCCGGCATGGCCAGTGT
GTGGGATTACGACCTGGTACTGATGGCGGTTTCCCATCTAACCGAATCCATGAACCGATACCGGGAAGGG
AAGGGAGACAAGCCCGGCCGCGTGTTCCGTCCACACGTTGCGGACGTACTCAAGTTCTGCCGGCGAGCCG
ATGGCGGAAAGCAGAAAGACGACCTGGTAGAAACCTGCATTCGGTTAAACACCACGCACGTTGCCATGCA
GCGTACGAAGAAGGCCAAGAACGGCCGCCTGGTGACGGTATCCGAGGGTGAAGCCTTGATTAGCCGCTAC
AAGATCGTAAAGAGCGAAACCGGGCGGCCGGAGTACATCGAGATCGAGCTAGCTGATTGGATGTACCGCG
AGATCACAGAAGGCAAGAACCCGGACGTGCTGACGGTTCACCCCGATTACTTTTTGATCGATCCCGGCAT
CGGCCGTTTTCTCTACCGCCTGGCACGCCGCGCCGCAGGCAAGGCAGAAGCCAGATGGTTGTTCAAGACG
ATCTACGAACGCAGTGGCAGCGCCGGAGAGTTCAAGAAGTTCTGTTTCACCGTGCGCAAGCTGATCGGGT
CAAATGACCTGCCGGAGTACGATTTGAAGGAGGAGGCGGGGCAGGCTGGCCCGATCCTAGTCATGCGCTA
CCGCAACCTGATCGAGGGCGAAGCATCCGCCGGTTCCTAATGTACGGAGCAGATGCTAGGGCAAATTGCC
CTAGCAGGGGAAAAAGGTCGAAAAGGACTCTTTCCTGTGGATAGCACGTACATTGGGAACCCAAAGCCGT
ACATTGGGAACCGGAACCCGTACATTGGGAACCCAAAGCCGTACATTGGGAACCGGTCACACATGTAAGT
GACTGATATAAAAGAGAAAAAAGGCGATTTTTCCGCCTAAAACTCTTTAAAACTTATTAAAACTCTTAAA
ACCCGCCTGGCCTGTGCATAACTGTCTGGCCAGCGCACAGCCGAAGAGCTGCAAAAAGCGCCTACCCTTC
GGTCGCTGCGCTCCCTACGCCCCGCCGCTTCGCGTCGGCCTATCGCGGCCGCTGGCCGCTCAAAAATGGC
TGGCCTACGGCCAGGCAATCTACCAGGGCGCGGACAAGCCGCGCCGTCGCCACTCGACCGCCGGCGCCCA
CATCAAGGCACCCTGCCTCGCGCGTTTCGGTGATGACGGTGAAAACCTCTGACACATGCAGCTCCCGGTG
ACGGTCACAGCTTGTCTGTAAGCGGATGCCGGGAGCAGACAAGCCCGTCAGGGCGCGTCAGCGGGTGTTG
GCGGGTGTCGGGGCGCAGCCATGACCCAGTCACGTAGCGATAGCGGAGTGTATACTGGCTTAACTATGCG
GCATCAGAGCAGATTGTACTGAGAGTGCACCATATGCGGTGTGAAATACCGCACAGATGCGTAAGGAGAA
AATACCGCATCAGGCGCTCTTCCGCTTCCTCGCTCACTGACTCGCTGCGCTCGGTCGTTCGGCTGCGGCG
AGCGGTATCAGCTCACTCAAAGGCGGTAATACGGTTATCCACAGAATCAGGGGATAACGCAGGAAAGAAC
ATGTGAGCAAAAGGCCAGCAAAAGGCCAGGAACCGTAAAAAGGCCGCGTTGCTGGCGTTTTTCCATAGGC
TCCGCCCCCCTGACGAGCATCACAAAAATCGACGCTCAAGTCAGAGGTGGCGAAACCCGACAGGACTATA
AAGATACCAGGCGTTTCCCCCTGGAAGCTCCCTCGTGCGCTCTCCTGTTCCGACCCTGCCGCTTACCGGA
TACCTGTCCGCCTTTCTCCCTTCGGGAAGCGTGGCGCTTTCTCATAGCTCACGCTGTAGGTATCTCAGTT
CGGTGTAGGTCGTTCGCTCCAAGCTGGGCTGTGTGCACGAACCCCCCGTTCAGCCCGACCGCTGCGCCTT
ATCCGGTAACTATCGTCTTGAGTCCAACCCGGTAAGACACGACTTATCGCCACTGGCAGCAGCCACTGGT
AACAGGATTAGCAGAGCGAGGTATGTAGGCGGTGCTACAGAGTTCTTGAAGTGGTGGCCTAACTACGGCT
ACACTAGAAGGACAGTATTTGGTATCTGCGCTCTGCTGAAGCCAGTTACCTTCGGAAAAAGAGTTGGTAG
CTCTTGATCCGGCAAACAAACCACCGCTGGTAGCGGTGGTTTTTTTGTTTGCAAGCAGCAGATTACGCGC
AGAAAAAAAGGATCTCAAGAAGATCCTTTGATCTTTTCTACGGGGTCTGACGCTCAGTGGAACGAAAACT
CACGTTAAGGGATTTTGGTCATGCATTCTAGGTGATTAGAAAAACTCATCGAGCATCAAATGAAACTGCA
ATTTATTCATATCAGGATTATCAATACCATATTTTTGAAAAAGCCGTTTCTGTAATGAAGGAGAAAACTC
ACCGAGGCAGTTCCATAGGATGGCAAGATCCTGGTATCGGTCTGCGATTCCGACTCGTCCAACATCAATA
CAACCTATTAATTTCCCCTCGTCAAAAATAAGGTTATCAAGTGAGAAATCACCATGAGTGACGACTGAAT
CCGGTGAGAATGGCAAAAGTTTATGCATTTCTTTCCAGACTTGTTCAACAGGCCAGCCATTACGCTCGTC
ATCAAAATCACTCGCATCAACCAAACCGTTATTCATTCGTGATTGCGCCTGAGCGAGTCGAAATACGCGA
TCGCTGTTAAAAGGACAATTACAAACAGGAATCGAATGCAACCGGCGCAGGAACACTGCCAGCGCATCAA
CAATATTTTCACCTGAATCAGGATATTCTTCTAATACCTGGAATGCTGTTTTCCCTGGGATCGCAGTGGT
GAGTAACCATGCATCATCAGGAGTACGGATAAAATGCTTGATGGTCGGAAGAGGCATAAATTCCGTCAGC
CAGTTTAGTCTGACCATCTCATCTGTAACATCATTGGCAACGCTACCTTTGCCATGTTTCAGAAACAACT
CTGGCGCATCGGGCTTCCCATACAATCGGTAGATTGTCGCACCTGATTGCCCGACATTATCGCGAGCCCA
TTTATACCCATATAAATCAGCATCCATGTTGGAATTTAATCGCGGCCTTGAGCAAGACGTTTCCCGTTGA
ATATGGCTCATAACAGAACTTATTATTTCCTTCCTCTTTTCGGTGATGCTGCCAACTTACTGATTTAGTG
TATGATGGTGTTTTTGAGGTGCTCCAGTGGCTTCTGTTTCTATCAGCTGTCCCTCCTGTTCAGCTACTGA
CGGGGTGGTGCGTAACGGCAAAAGCACCGCCGGACATCAGCGCTATCTCTGCTCTCACTGCCGTAAAACA
TGGCAACTGCAGTTCACTTACACCGCTTCTCAACCCGGTACGCACCAGAAAATCATTGATATGGCCATGA
ATGGCGTTGGATGCCGGGCAACAGCCCGCATTATGGGCGTTGGCCTCAACACGATTTTACGTCACTTAAA
AAACTCAGGCCGCAGTCGGTAACCTCGCGCATACAGCCGGGCAGTGACGTCATCGTCTGCGCGGAAATGG
ACGAACAGTGGGGCTATGTCGGGGCTAAATCGCGCCAGCGCTGGCTGTTTTACGCGTATGACAGTCTCCG
GAAGACGGTTGTTGCGCACGTATTCGGTGAACGCACTATGGCGACGCTGGGGCGTCTTATGAGCCTGCTG
TCACCCTTTGACGTGGTGATATGGATGACGGATGGCTGGCCGCTGTATGAATCCCGCCTGAAGGGAAAGC
TGCACGTAATCAGCAAGCGATATACGCAGCGAATTGAGCGGCATAACCTGAATCTGAGGCAGCACCTGGC
ACGGCTGGGACGGAAGTCGCTGTCGTTCTCAAAATCGGTGGAGCTGCATGACAAAGTCATCGGGCATTAT
CTGAACATAAAACACTATCAATAAGTTGGAGTCATTACCCTCTTTTCTACAGTATTTAAAGATACCCCAA
GAAGCTAATTATAACAAGACGAACTCCAATTCACTGTTCCTTGCATTCTAAAACCTTAAATACCAGAAAA
CAGCTTTTTCAAAGTTGTTTTCAAAGTTGGCGTATAACATAGTATCGACGGAGCCGATTTTGAAACCGCG
GTGATCACAGGCAGCAACGCTCTGTCATCGTTACAATCAACATGCTACCCTCCGCGAGATCATCCGTGTT
TCAAACCCGGCAGCTTAGTTGCCGTTCTTCCGAATAGCATCGGTAACATGAGCAAAGTCTGCCGCCTTAC
AACGGCTCTCCCGCTGACGCCGTCCCGGACTGATGGGCTGCCTGTATCGAGTGGTGATTTTGTGCCGAGC
TGCCGGTCGGGGAGCTGTTGGCTGGCTGGTGGCAGGATATATTGTGGTGTAAACATAACAAGCTTCGTCT
CAGTCAGGAGCCGTTATAATATTACCGGATGGCCCGAAAAAAATGGGCAACCAATCAAAACGTGACACGT
GGAAGGGTACTGTAGAATGATGTGACGTTTTTGAGCGGGAAACTTCCTGAAGAAGATTCCTTTCAGATAA
GATTTGTTGACTGGTCAATAGAAGGGGACAACTTTATTAAAGTAACTTTACTTTATTAAAAGTAAAGTTA
GTGGGCCCCACAGGAAACTTGCTCAGCAAGTTTTAAGTGGGCCCCACAGGAAACTTGCTCAGCAAGTTTT
AACTGGGCCCCGCAGGAAACTTGCTCAGCAAGTTTTGCATTATGTCGTTTTATATACATTTTTTTTACAT
GTATATGTACTTATAAATGATGGTCTGTCTACCAGACTGGTTATTTTTGCTATTTATCTTCAGTATTCTA
CTGCAATCAGGTACGAACTTTTATGGGACCTTTCAGAGTGGATCAATTTCCAGACAATTATCCAGCCTTT
CTAGCAGTATCGACCAGTTGTTTCTTAAGGTACAACAGGTGGTGTATACTAGGTATCCATCAAGAGATAG
GGTCAGTGACCCTAGAAGAAGGCGAGGTCTTTCGTCAATTCCAGAAGGAAGTGAAGAAGCTACTGAGGTG
TAAGGTTAATTTTCATAGGAAGTGTTCGTTGTATGAGGAAATATACAAGAAATACGTATACAATGTCCCA
GAAAAGAAAGGTGAATCCTCAAAGTGCGTGGCCGAAGAAGAGGAGGACTAGCTAACCATGGCGTGCCTGC
AGACTAGTATTTAAATTAGGGATAACAGGGTAATAGCAGTCTTACTTCCATGATTTCTTTAACTATGCCG
GAATCCATCGCAGCGTAATGCTCTACACCACGCCGAACACCTGGGTGGACGATATCACCGTGGTGACGCA
TGTCGCGCAAGACTGTAACCACGCGTCTGTTGACTGGCAGGTGGTGGCCAATGGTGATGTCAGCGTTGAA
CTGCGTGATGCGGATCAACAGGTGGTTGCAACTGGACAAGGCACTAGCGGGACTTTGCAAGTGGTGAATC
CGCACCTCTGGCAACCGGGTGAAGGTTATCTCTATGAACTGTGCGTCACAGCCAAAAGCCAGACAGAGTG
TGATATCTACCCGCTTCGCGTCGGCATCCGGTCAGTGGCAGTGAAGGGCGAACAGTTCCTGATTAACCAC
AAACCGTTCTACTTTACTGGCTTTGGTCGTCATGAAGATGCGGACTTGCGTGGCAAAGGATTCGATAACG
TGCTGATGGTGCACGACCACGCATTAATGGACTGGATTGGGGCCAACTCCTACCGTACCTCGCATTACCC
TTACGCTGAAGAGATGCTCGACTGGGCAGATGAACATGGCATCGTGGTGATTGATGAAACTGCTGCTGTC
GGCTTTAACCTCTCTTTAGGCATTGGTTTCGAAGCGGGCAACAAGCCGAAAGAACTGTACAGCGAAGAGG
CAGTCAACGGGGAAACTCAGCAAGCGCACTTACAGGCGATTAAAGAGCTGATAGCGCGTGACAAAAACCA
CCCAAGCGTGGTGATGTGGAGTATTGCCAACGAACCGGATACCCGTCCGCAAGGTGCACGGGAATATTTC
GCGCCACTGGCGGAAGCAACGCGTAAACTCGACCCGACGCGTCCGATCACCTGCGTCAATGTAATGTTCT
GCGACGCTCACACCGATACCATCAGCGATCTCTTTGATGTGCTGTGCCTGAACCGTTATTACGGATGGTA
TGTCCAAAGCGGCGATTTGGAAACGGCAGAGAAGGTACTGGAAAAAGAACTTCTGGCCTGGCAGGAGAAA
CTGCATCAGCCGATTATCATCACCGAATACGGCGTGGATACGTTAGCCGGGCTGCACTCAATGTACACCG
ACATGTGGAGTGAAGAGTATCAGTGTGCATGGCTGGATATGTATCACCGCGTCTTTGATCGCGTCAGCGC
CGTCGTCGGTGAACAGGTATGGAATTTCGCCGATTTTGCGACCTCGCAAGGCATATTGCGCGTTGGCGGT
AACAAGAAAGGGATCTTCACTCGCGACCGCAAACCGAAGTCGGCGGCTTTTCTGCTGCAAAAACGCTGGA
CTGGCATGAACTTCGGTGAAAAACCGCAGCAGGGAGGCAAACAACGCAGGGAGGCAAACAATGATATCAC
AACTCTCCTGACGCGTCATCGTCGGCTACAGCCTCGGGAATTGCTACCTAGCTCGAGCAAGATCCAAGGA
GATATAACAATGGCTTCCTCCTGGATTGAACAAGATGGATTGCACGCAGGTTCTCCGGCCGCTTGGGTGG
AGAGGCTATTCGGCTATGACTGGGCACAACAGACAATCGGCTGCTCTGATGCCGCCGTGTTCCGGCTGTC
AGCGCAGGGTAGACCGGTTCTTTTTGTCAAGACCGACCTGTCCGGTGCCCTGAATGAACTGCAAGACGAG
GCAGCGCGGCTATCGTGGCTGGCCACGACGGGCGTACCTTGCGCTGCTGTGCTCGACGTTGTCACTGAAG
CGGGAAGGGACTGGCTGCTATTGGGCGAAGTGCCGGGGCAGGATCTCCTGTCATCTCACCTTGCTCCTGC
CGAGAAAGTATCCATCATGGCTGATGCAATGCGGCGGCTGCATACGCTTGATCCGGCTACCTGCCCATTC
GACCACCAAGCGAAACATCGCATCGAGCGAGCACGTACTCGGATGGAAGCCGGTCTTGTCGATCAGGATG
ATCTGGACGAAGAGCATCAGGGGCTCGCGCCAGCCGAACTGTTCGCCAGGCTCAAGGCGAGAATGCCCGA
CGGCGAGGATCTCGTCGTGACCCATGGCGATGCCTGCTTGCCGAATATCATGGTGGAAAATGGCCGCTTT
TCTGGATTCATCGACTGTGGCCGGCTGGGTGTGGCGGACCGCTATCAGGACATAGCGTTGGCTACCCGTG
ATATTGCTGAAGAGCTTGGCGGCGAATGGGCTGACCGCTTCCTCGTGCTTTACGGTATCGCCGCTCCCGA
TTCGCAGCGCATCGCCTTCTATCGCCTTCTTGACGAGTTCTTCTGATAACCGCGGAGAGCTCGAATTTCC
CCGATCGTTCAAACATTTGGCAATAAAGTTTCTTAAGATTGAATCCTGTTGCCGGTCTTGCGATGATTAT
CATATAATTTCTGTTGAATTACGTTAAGCATGTAATAATTAACATGTAATGCATGACGTTATTTATGAGA
TGGGTTTTTATGATTAGAGTCCCGCAATTATACATTTAATACGCGATAGAAAACAAAATATAGCGCGCAA
ACTAGGATAAATTATCGCGCGCGGTGTCATCTATGTTACTAGATCGTGGGCCCGTCCAGTTCCATTCGCC
CTATAGTGAGTCGTATTAAACCTGCATTAATGAATCGGCCAACGCGCGGGGTAGGGATAACAGGGTAATC
CCGGGAGAGGGTATAATATTTATTATTAATAATGAAATTAGTACAAGTTCATTGCAACACTCTGGTTCTG
AATTACACTTGATACAAAATTAAATTCTTCATACAGGACATGATTTAAACCTCTAATTACATTATTAATA
CAAATTAAACCTAGATTATCCAAGTATATCTCTAGTCTCTTTTTCAAGACCTTCAAGAAACGGGGTCCAG
TCAATATCCTGTTCGATCCGGTTATCGTTAGCTCTATCCAGCACTTGTGAAGATTCAACGCTCTCCGGAG
GTTGTAGTTGAATCGGATTTGTATCTTCAGTTGATAGATTGGCCCGTATCTCTCGAACCATAGGAGTTTC
ATATACAGTGGATTCGGTACACTCTCGAATTCCACGGAATTTGTTGCCTGATGGAGAGTAATAGGTTCTC
CTGTGCGAAAATCCTCTATTACACTCATGGTGTATTGTGAAGTGGCAGTTACAGGGTAGAGTCACCTTGC
GAGGATGCTTCTGCTTGGTTATTAAAGAGCGGACCTTGGAGTTTGCAGAAGGTTGAATTATGTAATGTCC
AGGACTTAAGGGCTTCATTTTCTGGTTTTTCAAGAAATTGTTGGTATGAGCTCTCAGGTCCTGGATTGCA
TAATATAATGCAGGGGATACCACCTTTAATGACACGTGGTTTTCCATACTTTAAGTTTGTCTGCCACTCC
TTTTGTGCTCCAATAAGGTGCTTCCAGTGTTTCATCTTTAAGTAAGTGGGATCTACGTCATCAATGACGT
TGTATTCCACTTCATCATAATATGTTCTAAGGCTAAAATCTAAATGCCCTGTGATGTAATTGTGGGCCCC
TAAAGATCTAGCCCACATAGTCTTCCCTGTTCTTGAATCACCCTCTACTATGATACTATTATATCTTAAA
GGCCGCGCAGCGGCATCAACCCCAAAATATGCATCAGCCCATTCTTGCATTTCCTCAGGAACGTTTGTGA
ATGAGGACAGAGGAAATAGTGGAGTCCATGGATCAGGTGCCCTCTGAAATATCTTTTGAGCATTGTTCAA
AAGATTGTGATGTTGAAGGAAGTAATCCTTTGGTTGTTCTTCCTTCAATATTTGAAGTGCTTGTTCAAGA
GAAGTTGCGTTTAACGCCTTGGCATATGAGTCGTTAGCTGTCTGTTGACCTCCTCTAGCACTTCTACCGT
CGATCTGGAATTCCCCCCATTCAATTGTGTCTCCGTCCTTGTCGACGTAGGACTTGACGTCGGAGCTGGA
TTTAGCTCCCTGAATGTTCGGATGGAAATGTGCTGACCTGGTTGGGGATACCAGGTCGAATAATCTGATA
TTTGTGATCTGAACTTTTCCTTCGAGTTGAAGCAGGACGTGGAGATGAGGTTGCCCATCTTCGTGTAGCT
CTCTGGCAATTTTAATATATTTTTTATTAGATGAAAGTTGTATTCCTTGAATTTGCTCAAGAGCTTCTTC
TTTTGAAAGAGAACACTGAGGATATGTAAGAAATATGTTTTTTGCTTGAATACGAAATCTTTTAGTAGGA
GGCATTGGACTCCGATGACGTGGCTTAGCATATTAACATATCTATTGGAGTATTGGAGTACTATATATAG
TAGTACAACTCTCATAAGGGCCATCCGTTATAATATTACCGGATGGCCCGAAAAAAATGGGCAACCAATC
AAAACGTGACACGTGGAAGGGTACTGTAGAATGATGTGACGTTTTTGAGCGGGAAACTTCCTGAAGAAGA
TTCCTTTCAGATAAGATTTGTTGACTGGTCAATAGAAGGGGACAACTTTATTAAAGTAACTTTACTTTAT
TAAAAGTAAAGTTAGTGGGCCCCACAGGAAACTTGCTCAGCAAGTTTTAAGTGGGCCCCACAGGAAACTT
GCTCAGCAAGTTTTAACTGGGCCCCGCAGGAAACTTGCTCAGCAAGTTTTGCATTATGTCGTTTTATATA
CGTTATTTTTACATGTATATCGC
